>Addgene plasmid #37445 | pLentiN 16E6no* | addgene partial sequence | sequence record 53634 | LNCX 5'-AGCTCGTTTAGTGAACCGTCAGATC-3'
TTCTGCAGATATCAACAAGTTTGTACAAAAAAGCAGGCTCCGCGGCCGCCCCCTTCACCATGGACTACAA
GGATGACGATGACAAGCTCGATGGAGGATACCCATACGATGTTCCAGATTACGCTGATATCGGATCCTTT
CAGGACCCACAGGAGCGACCCAGAAAGTTACCACAGTTATGCACAGAGCTGCAAACAACTATACATGATA
TAATATTAGAATGTGTGTACTGCAAGCAACAGTTACTGCGACGCGAGCTATATGACTTTGCTTTTCGGGA
TTTATGCATAGTATATAGAGATGGGAATCCATATGCTGTATGTGATAAATGTTTAAAGTTTTATTCTAAA
ATTAGTGAGTATAGACATTATTGTTATAGTTTGTATGGAACAACATTAGAACAGCAATACAACAAACCGT
TGTGTGATTTGTTAATTAGGTGTATTAACTGTCAAAAGCCACTGTGTCCTGAAGAAAAGCAAAGACATCT
GGACAAAAAGCAAAGATTCCATAATATAAGGGGTCGGTGGACCGGTCGATGTATGTCTTGTTGCAGATCA
TCAAGAACACGTAGAGAAACCCAGCTGTAAAAGGGTGGGCGCGCCGACCCAGCTTTCTTGTACAAAGTGG
TTGATATCCAGCACAGTGGCGGCCGCTCGAGTCTAG
