>Addgene plasmid #37445 | pLentiN 16E6no* | addgene partial sequence | sequence record 53635 | V5-rev 5'-ACCGAGGAGAGGGTTAGGGAT-3'
GCTGGATATCAACCACTTTGTACAAGAAAGCTGGGTCGGCGCGCCCACCCTTTTACAGCTGGGTTTCTCT
ACGTGTTCTTGATGATCTGCAACAAGACATACATCGACCGGTCCACCGACCCCTTATATTATGGAATCTT
TGCTTTTTGTCCAGATGTCTTTGCTTTTCTTCAGGACACAGTGGCTTTTGACAGTTAATACACCTAATTA
ACAAATCACACAACGGTTTGTTGTATTGCTGTTCTAATGTTGTTCCATACAAACTATAACAATAATGTCT
ATACTCACTAATTTTAGAATAAAACTTTAAACATTTATCACATACAGCATATGGATTCCCATCTCTATAT
ACTATGCATAAATCCCGAAAAGCAAAGTCATATAGCTCGCGTCGCAGTAACTGTTGCTTGCAGTACACAC
ATTCTAATATTATATCATGTATAGTTGTTTGCAGCTCTGTGCATAACTGTGGTAACTTTCTGGGTCGCTC
CTGTGGGTCCTGAAAGGATCCGATATCAGCGTAATCTGGAACATCGTATGGGTATCCTCCATCGAGCTTG
TCATCGTCATCCTTGTAGTCCATGGTGAAGGGGGCGGCCGCGGAGCCTGCTTTTTTGTACAAACTTGTTG
ATATCTGCAGAATTCCACCACACTGGACTAGTGGATCCTCTAGAGTCGGTGTCTTCTATGGAGGTCAAAA
CAGCGTGGATGGCGTCTCCAGGCGATCTGACGGTTCACTAAACGAGCTCTGCTTATATAGAC
