[The description below was written by a language model from this plasmid's Addgene catalogue record.]
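Description:
pLentiN 16E6no* is a lentiviral mammalian expression plasmid built on the Invitrogen pLenti 6.3/V5 DEST Gateway destination backbone. It is propagated in bacteria as a high-copy plasmid under ampicillin selection, with a recombination-deficient strain (Stbl3) recorded as the host, a common choice for limiting rearrangement between lentiviral long terminal repeats. Transduced or transfected mammalian cells are selected with blasticidin. The recorded total size of about 8.6 kb is smaller than the empty backbone at about 9.4 kb. This fits Gateway recombination, in which the larger destination cassette is exchanged for the short insert. No feature table accompanies the record, so the individual viral and regulatory elements of the backbone are not itemised here.

The payload is a roughly 540 bp insert encoding the E6 oncoprotein of human papillomavirus type 16, expressed from the CMV promoter and carrying Flag and HA epitope tags at its N terminus for detection and immunoprecipitation. The insert carries a V42L substitution. The "no*" designation suggests a version of E6 that cannot give rise to the shorter spliced E6* isoforms, so that only full-length E6 is made, though the record does not explicitly state this rationale. The V5 reverse sequencing primer site shows that backbone V5 sequence lies downstream of the insert, but a C-terminal V5 fusion is not listed among the tags.

The stated purpose is lentiviral expression of HPV 16 E6 in mammalian cells. The associated work examined how mucosal HPV E6 proteins activate cap-dependent translation and how this depends on the integrity of E6's LXXLL-binding motif.
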