Addgene plasmid #37445: pLentiN 16E6no*
Purpose: Lentiviral expression of HPV 16E6no* in mammalian cells
Depositing lab: Karl Munger. Depositing organization: Brigham and Women's Hospital. Publication: Activation of cap dependent translation by mucosal Human Papillomavirus E6 proteins is dependent on the integrity of the LXXLL binding motif. Spangle J, Ghosh-Choudhury N, Munger K. J Virol. 2012 May 2. 10.1128/JVI.00487-12 PubMed 22553330.
Backbone
  Vector backbone: pLenti 6.3/V5 DEST
  Backbone manufacturer: Invitrogen
  Backbone size w/o insert (bp): 9387
  Total vector size (bp): 8623
  Vector type: Mammalian Expression, Lentiviral
  Selectable markers: Blasticidin
Growth in bacteria
  Bacterial resistance: Ampicillin, 100 μg/mL
  Growth temperature: 37°C
  Growth strain: Stbl3
  Copy number: High Copy
Gene/Insert
  Gene/Insert name: HPV 16E6no* (alt names: HPV 16E6; HpV16gp1; E6)
  Species: HPV
  Insert size (bp): 542
  Mutation: V42L
  GenBank ID: NC_001526.2 NP_041325.1
  Entrez Gene: E6 (a.k.a. HpV16gp1)
  Promoter: CMV
  Tag / fusion protein: Flag (N terminal on insert); HA (N terminal on insert)
  Cloning method: Gateway Cloning
  Sequencing primers: 5′ CMV forward; 3′ V5 reverse
Terms and licenses: Academic/Nonprofit Terms; Industry Terms: Not Available to Industry
How to cite: pLentiN 16E6no* was a gift from Karl Munger (Addgene plasmid # 37445 ; http://n2t.net/addgene:37445 ; RRID:Addgene_37445)
